Addgene plasmid #176545: pET22b-T5-FB-E25TAG
Purpose: Expresses IgG affinity protein FB with a TAG stop codon at E25 position
Depositing lab: Han Xiao. Depositing organization: Rice University. Publication: Proximity-Induced Site-Specific Antibody Conjugation. Yu C, Tang J, Loredo A, Chen Y, Jung SY, Jain A, Gordon A, Xiao H. Bioconjug Chem. 2018 Nov 21;29(11):3522-3526. doi: 10.1021/acs.bioconjchem.8b00680. Epub 2018 Nov 1. PubMed 30372039.
Backbone
  Vector backbone: pET22b
  Backbone size w/o insert (bp): 5608
  Total vector size (bp): 5811
  Vector type: Bacterial Expression
Growth in bacteria
  Bacterial resistance: Ampicillin, 100 μg/mL
  Growth temperature: 37°C
  Growth strain: DH5alpha
  Copy number: Low Copy
Gene/Insert
  Gene/Insert name: IgG affinity protein (alt name: FB)
  Species: H. sapiens (human), M. musculus (mouse)
  Insert size (bp): 204
  Mutation: change glutamic acid 25 to amber stop codon
  Promoter: T5
  Tag / fusion protein: His tag (C terminal on insert)
  Cloning method: Gibson Cloning
  Sequencing primers: 5′ ATGGTGGACAATAAATTCAAC; 3′ TCAATGATGATGATGGTGGTGGG
Terms and licenses: Academic/Nonprofit Terms; Industry Terms: Not Available to Industry
How to cite: pET22b-T5-FB-E25TAG was a gift from Han Xiao (Addgene plasmid # 176545 ; http://n2t.net/addgene:176545 ; RRID:Addgene_176545)
