[The description below was written by a language model from this plasmid's Addgene catalogue record and pLannotate feature annotations shown in this document.]
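Description:
pET22b-T5-FB-E25TAG is a bacterial expression plasmid of about 5.8 kb, built on the pET22b backbone, for producing the IgG-binding protein FB in E. coli with an amber stop codon at position 25. It replicates from a pBR322-type ColE1 origin accompanied by the bom region and the rop gene, consistent with its low-copy listing. Selection is by ampicillin through the β-lactamase gene. An f1 phage origin is also present, along with nonfunctional tetracycline-resistance fragments carried over from the backbone.

The 204 bp insert was introduced by Gibson cloning and is annotated as a fragment of Staphylococcus aureus protein A (spa), which contains immunoglobulin-binding domains. The catalogue's human and mouse species entries do not match this annotation and may instead refer to the antibodies the protein binds. Expression is driven by a bacteriophage T5 promoter with lac operator sites. This promoter is read by the host E. coli RNA polymerase and is repressed by the plasmid-encoded lacI until induction with IPTG. A lambda t0 terminator follows the coding region. The original pET T7 promoter and lac operator remain upstream, and a backbone His-tag remnant and the T7 terminator remain downstream of t0. The catalogue describes a C-terminal His tag on the insert itself for affinity purification, although the feature table does not annotate it separately.

Replacing glutamic acid 25 with a TAG codon means that full-length protein is made only when the amber codon is suppressed. This normally requires an orthogonal tRNA/synthetase pair, supplied separately, that installs a noncanonical amino acid; no such pair is encoded on this plasmid. The associated publication title points to use of the modified FB in proximity-induced, site-specific antibody conjugation.
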