Features (pLannotate 1.2.2; 21 found; start..end, strand, type, name):
     45..66      -  protein_bind   CAP binding site: CAP binding activates transcription in the presence of cAMP. E. coli catabolite activator protein
     79..1161    -  CDS            lacI: lac repressor; lacI; The lac repressor binds to the lac operator to inhibit transcription in E. coli. This inhibition can be relieved by adding lactose or isopropyl-β-D-thiogalactopyranoside (IPTG).
   1162..1239    -  promoter       lacI promoter: lacI
   1247..1526    -  CDS            TcR (fragment): tetracycline efflux protein; tet; confers resistance to tetracycline
   1548..1566    +  promoter       T7 promoter: promoter for bacteriophage T7 RNA polymerase
   1567..1591    +  protein_bind   lac operator: The lac repressor binds to the lac operator to inhibit transcription in E. coli. This inhibition can be relieved by adding lactose or isopropyl-β-D-thiogalactopyranoside (IPTG). lac repressor encoded by lacI
   1631..1675    +  promoter       T5 promoter: bacteriophage T5 promoter for E. coli RNA polymerase, with embedded lac operator
   1683..1699    +  protein_bind   lac operator: The lac repressor binds to the lac operator to inhibit transcription in E. coli. This inhibition can be relieved by adding lactose or isopropyl-β-D-thiogalactopyranoside (IPTG). lac repressor encoded by lacI
   1742..1912    +  CDS            spa (fragment): SPA_STAAE - Experimental evidence at protein level: Swiss-Prot protein existence level 1. Plays a role in the inhibition of the host innate and adaptive immune responses. Possesses five immunoglobulin-binding domains that capture both the fragment crystallizable region (Fc region) and the Fab region (part of Ig that identifies antigen) of immunoglobulins (By similarity). In turn, Staphylococcus aureus is protected from phagocytic killing via inhibition of Ig Fc region. In addition, the host elicited B-cell response is prevented due to a decrease of antibody-secreting cell proliferation that en
   1962..2056    +  terminator     lambda t0 terminator: transcription terminator from phage lambda
   2088..2105    +  CDS            9xHis (fragment): 9xHis affinity tag
   2115..2164    +  CDS            SET1 (fragment): solubility-enhancement tag derived from T7 phage gene 10B
   2172..2219    +  terminator     T7 terminator: transcription terminator for bacteriophage T7 RNA polymerase
   2256..2684    +  rep_origin     f1 ori (sequence partly withheld): f1 bacteriophage origin of replication; arrow indicates direction of (+) strand synthesis
   2737..2841    +  promoter       AmpR promoter: bla
   2842..3702    +  CDS            AmpR: β-lactamase; bla; confers resistance to ampicillin, carbenicillin, and related antibiotics
   3873..4461    +  rep_origin     ori: high-copy-number ColE1/pMB1/pBR322/pUC origin of replication
   4647..4786    -  misc_feature   bom: basis of mobility region from pBR322
   4888..5079    -  CDS            rop: Rop protein, which maintains plasmids at low copy number; rop
   5096..5476    +  CDS            YPB1_ECOLX: Protein predicted: Swiss-Prot protein existence level 4. From Escherichia coli.
   5548..30      -  CDS            TcR (fragment) (across the origin): tetracycline efflux protein; tet; confers resistance to tetracycline
>Addgene plasmid #176545 | pET22b-T5-FB-E25TAG | addgene full sequence | sequence record 349777 | Addgene NGS Result
GGGTTGAAGGCTCTCAAGGGCATCGGTCGAGATCCCGGTGCCTAATGAGTGAGCTAACTTACATTAATTG
CGTTGCGCTCACTGCCCGCTTTCCAGTCGGGAAACCTGTCGTGCCAGCTGCATTAATGAATCGGCCAACG
CGCGGGGAGAGGCGGTTTGCGTATTGGGCGCCAGGGTGGTTTTTCTTTTCACCAGTGAGACGGGCAACAG
CTGATTGCCCTTCACCGCCTGGCCCTGAGAGAGTTGCAGCAAGCGGTCCACGCTGGTTTGCCCCAGCAGG
CGAAAATCCTGTTTGATGGTGGTTAACGGCGGGATATAACATGAGCTGTCTTCGGTATCGTCGTATCCCA
CTACCGAGATATCCGCACCAACGCGCAGCCCGGACTCGGTAATGGCGCGCATTGCGCCCAGCGCCATCTG
ATCGTTGGCAACCAGCATCGCAGTGGGAACGATGCCCTCATTCAGCATTTGCATGGTTTGTTGAAAACCG
GACATGGCACTCCAGTCGCCTTCCCGTTCCGCTATCGGCTGAATTTGATTGCGAGTGAGATATTTATGCC
AGCCAGCCAGACGCAGACGCGCCGAGACAGAACTTAATGGGCCCGCTAACAGCGCGATTTGCTGGTGACC
CAATGCGACCAGATGCTCCACGCCCAGTCGCGTACCGTCTTCATGGGAGAAAATAATACTGTTGATGGGT
GTCTGGTCAGAGACATCAAGAAATAACGCCGGAACATTAGTGCAGGCAGCTTCCACAGCAATGGCATCCT
GGTCATCCAGCGGATAGTTAATGATCAGCCCACTGACGCGTTGCGCGAGAAGATTGTGCACCGCCGCTTT
ACAGGCTTCGACGCCGCTTCGTTCTACCATCGACACCACCACGCTGGCACCCAGTTGATCGGCGCGAGAT
TTAATCGCCGCGACAATTTGCGACGGCGCGTGCAGGGCCAGACTGGAGGTGGCAACGCCAATCAGCAACG
ACTGTTTGCCCGCCAGTTGTTGTGCCACGCGGTTGGGAATGTAATTCAGCTCCGCCATCGCCGCTTCCAC
TTTTTCCCGCGTTTTCGCAGAAACGTGGCTGGCCTGGTTCACCACGCGGGAAACGGTCTGATAAGAGACA
CCGGCATACTCTGCGACATCGTATAACGTTACTGGTTTCACATTCACCACCCTGAATTGACTCTCTTCCG
GGCGCTATCATGCCATACCGCGAAAGGTTTTGCGCCATTCGATGGTGTCCGGGATCTCGACGCTCTCCCT
TATGCGACTCCTGCATTAGGAAGCAGCCCAGTAGTAGGTTGAGGCCGTTGAGCACCGCCGCCGCAAGGAA
TGGTGCATGCAAGGAGATGGCGCCCAACAGTCCCCCGGCCACGGGGCCTGCCACCATACCCACGCCGAAA
CAAGCGCTCATGAGCCCGAAGTGGCGAGCCCGATCTTCCCCATCGGTGATGTCGGCGATATAGGCGCCAG
CAACCGCACCTGTGGCGCCGGTGATGCCGGCCACGATGCGTCCGGCGTAGAGGATCGAGATCTCGATCCC
GCGAAATTAATACGACTCACTATAGGGGAATTGTGAGCGGATAACAATTCCCCTCTAGAGTTTGACAGCA
TTATCATCGATCTCGAGAAATCATAAAAAATTTATTTGCTTTGTGAGCGGATAACAATTATAATAGATTC
AATTGTGAGCGGATAACAATTTCACACAGAATTCATTAAAGAGGAGAAATTACATATGGTGGACAATAAA
TTCAACAAGGAGCAACAGAACGCCTTTTATGAAATCCTTCATTTGCCAAACCTTAACTAGGAACAGAGGA
ATGCGTTTATTCAATCACTTAAGGATGATCCAAGTCAATCGGCCAACCTGTTGGCGGAGGCCAAAAAATT
AAATGACGCACAAGCGCCTAAAGGATCCCACCACCATCATCATCATTGAGAAGCTTAATTAGCTGAGCTT
GGACTCCTGTTGATAGATCCAGTAATGACCTCAGAACTCCATCTGGATTTGTTCAGAACGCTCGGTTGCC
GCCGGGCGTTTTTTATTGGTGAGAATCCAAGCTAGCTTGGCGGCGGCCGCACTCGAGCACCACCACCACC
ACCACTGAGATCCGGCTGCTAACAAAGCCCGAAAGGAAGCTGAGTTGGCTGCTGCCACCGCTGAGCAATA
ACTAGCATAACCCCTTGGGGCCTCTAAACGGGTCTTGAGGGGTTTTTTGCTGAAAGGAGGAACTATATCC
GGATTGGCGAATGGG
[124 nt withheld, positions 2256-2379]
C
[91 nt withheld, positions 2381-2471]
A
[49 nt withheld, positions 2473-2521]
CCTTTGACGTTGGAGTCCACGTTCTTT
[37 nt withheld, positions 2549-2585]
ACCCTATCTCGGTCTATTCTTTTGATTTATAAGGGATTTTGCCGATTTCGGCCTATTGGTTAAAAAATGA
GCTGATTTAACAAAAATTTAACGCGAATTTTAACAAAATATTAACGCTTACAATTTAGGTGGCACTTTTC
GGGGAAATGTGCGCGGAACCCCTATTTGTTTATTTTTCTAAATACATTCAAATATGTATCCGCTCATGAG
ACAATAACCCTGATAAATGCTTCAATAATATTGAAAAAGGAAGAGTATGAGTATTCAACATTTCCGTGTC
GCCCTTATTCCCTTTTTTGCGGCATTTTGCCTTCCTGTTTTTGCTCACCCAGAAACGCTGGTGAAAGTAA
AAGATGCTGAAGATCAGTTGGGTGCACGAGTGGGTTACATCGAACTGGATCTCAACAGCGGTAAGATCCT
TGAGAGTTTTCGCCCCGAAGAACGTTTTCCAATGATGAGCACTTTTAAAGTTCTGCTATGTGGCGCGGTA
TTATCCCGTATTGACGCCGGGCAAGAGCAACTCGGTCGCCGCATACACTATTCTCAGAATGACTTGGTTG
AGTACTCACCAGTCACAGAAAAGCATCTTACGGATGGCATGACAGTAAGAGAATTATGCAGTGCTGCCAT
AACCATGAGTGATAACACTGCGGCCAACTTACTTCTGACAACGATCGGAGGACCGAAGGAGCTAACCGCT
TTTTTGCACAACATGGGGGATCATGTAACTCGCCTTGATCGTTGGGAACCGGAGCTGAATGAAGCCATAC
CAAACGACGAGCGTGACACCACGATGCCTGCAGCAATGGCAACAACGTTGCGCAAACTATTAACTGGCGA
ACTACTTACTCTAGCTTCCCGGCAACAATTAATAGACTGGATGGAGGCGGATAAAGTTGCAGGACCACTT
CTGCGCTCGGCCCTTCCGGCTGGCTGGTTTATTGCTGATAAATCTGGAGCCGGTGAGCGTGGGTCTCGCG
GTATCATTGCAGCACTGGGGCCAGATGGTAAGCCCTCCCGTATCGTAGTTATCTACACGACGGGGAGTCA
GGCAACTATGGATGAACGAAATAGACAGATCGCTGAGATAGGTGCCTCACTGATTAAGCATTGGTAACTG
TCAGACCAAGTTTACTCATATATACTTTAGATTGATTTAAAACTTCATTTTTAATTTAAAAGGATCTAGG
TGAAGATCCTTTTTGATAATCTCATGACCAAAATCCCTTAACGTGAGTTTTCGTTCCACTGAGCGTCAGA
CCCCGTAGAAAAGATCAAAGGATCTTCTTGAGATCCTTTTTTTCTGCGCGTAATCTGCTGCTTGCAAACA
AAAAAACCACCGCTACCAGCGGTGGTTTGTTTGCCGGATCAAGAGCTACCAACTCTTTTTCCGAAGGTAA
CTGGCTTCAGCAGAGCGCAGATACCAAATACTGTCCTTCTAGTGTAGCCGTAGTTAGGCCACCACTTCAA
GAACTCTGTAGCACCGCCTACATACCTCGCTCTGCTAATCCTGTTACCAGTGGCTGCTGCCAGTGGCGAT
AAGTCGTGTCTTACCGGGTTGGACTCAAGACGATAGTTACCGGATAAGGCGCAGCGGTCGGGCTGAACGG
GGGGTTCGTGCACACAGCCCAGCTTGGAGCGAACGACCTACACCGAACTGAGATACCTACAGCGTGAGCT
ATGAGAAAGCGCCACGCTTCCCGAAGGGAGAAAGGCGGACAGGTATCCGGTAAGCGGCAGGGTCGGAACA
GGAGAGCGCACGAGGGAGCTTCCAGGGGGAAACGCCTGGTATCTTTATAGTCCTGTCGGGTTTCGCCACC
TCTGACTTGAGCGTCGATTTTTGTGATGCTCGTCAGGGGGGCGGAGCCTATGGAAAAACGCCAGCAACGC
GGCCTTTTTACGGTTCCTGGCCTTTTGCTGGCCTTTTGCTCACATGTTCTTTCCTGCGTTATCCCCTGAT
TCTGTGGATAACCGTATTACCGCCTTTGAGTGAGCTGATACCGCTCGCCGCAGCCGAACGACCGAGCGCA
GCGAGTCAGTGAGCGAGGAAGCGGAAGAGCGCCTGATGCGGTATTTTCTCCTTACGCATCTGTGCGGTAT
TTCACACCGCAATGGTGCACTCTCAGTACAATCTGCTCTGATGCCGCATAGTTAAGCCAGTATACACTCC
GCTATCGCTACGTGACTGGGTCATGGCTGCGCCCCGACACCCGCCAACACCCGCTGACGCGCCCTGACGG
GCTTGTCTGCTCCCGGCATCCGCTTACAGACAAGCTGTGACCGTCTCCGGGAGCTGCATGTGTCAGAGGT
TTTCACCGTCATCACCGAAACGCGCGAGGCAGCTGCGGTAAAGCTCATCAGCGTGGTCGTGAAGCGATTC
ACAGATGTCTGCCTGTTCATCCGCGTCCAGCTCGTTGAGTTTCTCCAGAAGCGTTAATGTCTGGCTTCTG
ATAAAGCGGGCCATGTTAAGGGCGGTTTTTTCCTGTTTGGTCACTGATGCCTCTGTGTAAGGGGGATTTC
TGTTCATGGGGGTAATGATACCGATGAAACGAGAGAGGATGCTCACGATACGGGTTACTGATGATGAACA
TGCCCGGTTACTGGAACGTTGTGAGGGTAAACAACTGGCGGTATGGATGCGGCGGGACCAGAGAAAAATC
ACTCAGGGTCAATGCCAGCGCTTCGTTAATACAGATGTAGGTGTTCCACAGGGTAGCCAGCAGCATCCTG
CGATGCAGATCCGGAACATAATGGTGCAGGGCGCTGACTTCCGCGTTTCCAGACTTTACGAAACACGGAA
ACCGAAGACCATTCATGTTGTTGCTCAGGTCGCAGACGTTTTGCAGCAGCAGTCGCTTCACGTTCGCTCG
CGTATCGGTGATTCATTCTGCTAACCAGTAAGGCAACCCCGCCAGCCTAGCCGGGTCCTCAACGACAGGA
GCACGATCATGCGCACCCGTGGGGCCGCCATGCCGGCGATAATGGCCTGCTTCTCGCCGAAACGTTTGGT
GGCGGGACCAGTGACGAAGGCTTGAGCGAGGGCGTGCAAGATTCCGAATACCGCAAGCGACAGGCCGATC
ATCGTCGCGCTCCAGCGAAAGCGGTCCTCGCCGAAAATGACCCAGAGCGCTGCCGGCACCTGTCCTACGA
GTTGCATGATAAAGAAGACAGTCATAAGTGCGGCGACGATAGTCATGCCCCGCGCCCACCGGAAGGAGCT
GACT
